>Addgene plasmid #73161 | pET24a_CDP-CHase | depositor partial sequence | sequence record 134526 | >gi|30018278:1975839-1976456 Bacillus cereus ATCC 14579 chromosome, complete genome; NC_004722.1
ATGACGATTAAATGGATTGATTGGGTAAAACAAATACAATCTATAGCTCAAGCGGGTTTAACGTATTCTA
AGGATGTGTATGATATTGAGCGTTTCCAGCAATTACGAGATATTTCTATTTCAATGATGTCACATTACAC
GAAAACAGATTGGGAAGTCGTAGAGAAATTATTTGCAAGTGAGACGGGCTATCAAACACCTAAAGTTGAT
ATAAGAGCGGTTGTTTTTCAAAATGAAAAGTTATTATTTGTGAAAGAAAAAAGCGATGGGAAATGGGCAT
TGCCAGGTGGATGGGCTGATGTCGGTTACACGCCAACCGAAGTTGCAGCAAAAGAAGTTTTCGAAGAGAC
TGGTTATGAGGTAGATCATTTTAAGTTACTAGCTATATTTGATAAAGAAAAACATCAACCATCTCCATCG
GCGACGCATGTATATAAGATTTTCATTGGATGCGAGATTATTGGTGGAGAAAAGAAAACTAGTATTGAAA
CAGAAGAGGTGGAGTTTTTTGGTGAAAATGAATTGCCTAATTTATCAATTGCTAGAAATACAGAAGACCA
AATTAAAGAGATGTTTGCCTACATGAAAGACCCGCAGAAAGAGAAATTAATAGATTAA
