>Addgene plasmid #73161 | pET24a_CDP-CHase | addgene partial sequence | sequence record 140487 | T7term 5'-GCTAGTTATTGCTCAGCGG-3'
TTTGTTAGCAGCCGGATCTCAGTGGTGGTGGTGGTGGTGCTCGAGTGCGGCCCCAAGCTTGTCGACGGAG
CTCGAATTCGGATCCTTAATCTATTAATTTCTCTTTCTGCGGGTCTTTCATGTAGGCAAACATCTCTTTA
ATTTGGTCTTCTGTATTTCTAGCAATTGATAAATTAGGCAATTCATTTTCACCAAAAAACTCCACCTCTT
CTGTTTCAATACTAGTTTTCTTTTCTCCACCAATAATCTCGCATCCAATGAAAATCTTATATACATGCGT
CGCCGATGGAGATGGTTGATGTTTTTCTTTATCAAATATAGCTAGTAACTTAAAATGATCTACCTCATAA
CCAGTCTCTTCGAAAACTTCTTTTGCTGCAACTTCGGTTGGCGTGTAACCGACATCAGCCCATCCACCTG
GCAATGCCCATTTCCCATCGCTTTTTTCTTTCACAAATAATAACTTTTCATTTTGAAAAACAACCGCTCT
TATATCAACTTTAGGTGTTTGATAGCCCGTCTCACTTGCAAATAATTTCTCTACGACTTCCCAATCTGTT
TTCGTGTAATGTGACATCATTGAAATAGAAATATCTCGTAATTGCTGGAAACGCTCAATATCATACACAT
CCTTAGAATACGTTAAACCCGCTTGAGCTATAGATTGTATTTGTTTTACCCAATCAATCC
