[The description below was written by a language model from this plasmid's Addgene catalogue record.]
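Description:
pET24a_CDP-CHase is a bacterial expression plasmid built on the Novagen pET24 backbone for producing the Bacillus cereus ATCC 14579 Nudix hydrolase CDP-chase in E. coli. The record lists it as a low-copy plasmid selected with kanamycin. It is maintained in a cloning strain such as DH5alpha and moved into a BL21(DE3) host for protein production. No feature table accompanies the entry, so the promoter and other regulatory elements are not explicitly recorded. pET24-series vectors generally drive the insert from a T7 promoter under lac operator control, which fits the recorded use of a DE3 lysogen host and IPTG induction. That host supplies T7 RNA polymerase once induced.

The insert field of the record repeats the vector name rather than the gene. The alternative names and stated purpose identify the payload as the coding sequence for the B. cereus protein NP_831800 (UniProt Q81EE8). This enzyme is a CDP-choline pyrophosphatase, described in the associated publication as an asymmetric dimer with two distinct enzymatic activities. The record does not state cloning sites, insert size or whether any affinity tag is fused to the protein. The depositor's purification scheme relies on ammonium sulfate fractionation followed by hydrophobic interaction, anion exchange and size exclusion chromatography. This suggests that purification did not depend on a tag, but it does not settle whether one is present.

The plasmid is used to overexpress recombinant CDP-chase for biochemical and structural work. According to the depositor, protein made from it was used to determine X-ray crystal structures that were deposited in the Protein Data Bank.
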