Addgene plasmid #73161: pET24a_CDP-CHase
Purpose: Expresses in E. coli, Bacillus cereus NP_831800 CDP-CHase
Depositing lab: Maurice Bessman & Sandra Gabelli. Depositing organization: Johns Hopkins University and School of Medicine. Publication: The Nudix hydrolase CDP-chase, a CDP-choline pyrophosphatase, is an asymmetric dimer with two distinct enzymatic activities. Duong-Ly KC, Gabelli SB, Xu W, Dunn CA, Schoeffield AJ, Bessman MJ, Amzel LM. J Bacteriol. 2011 Jul;193(13):3175-85. doi: 10.1128/JB.00089-11. Epub 2011 Apr 29. PubMed 21531795.
Backbone
  Vector backbone: pET24
  Backbone manufacturer: Novagen
  Vector type: Bacterial Expression
Growth in bacteria
  Bacterial resistance: Kanamycin, 50 μg/mL
  Growth temperature: Room Temperature
  Growth strain: DH5alpha
  Growth instructions: For protein production, use BL21 DE3 cells. Cells were grown at 37°C in LBmedium supplemented with 30g/ml kanamycin to an optical density of 0.8 at 600 nm, induced with 0.1 mM isopropyl-D-1-thiogalactopyranoside (IPTG),and grown at 15°C overnight.
  Copy number: Low Copy
Gene/Insert
  Gene/Insert name: pET24a (alt names: Q81EE8; NP831800)
  Species: Bacillus cereus ATCC 14579
  GenBank ID: NC_004722.1
Terms and licenses: Academic/Nonprofit Terms; Industry Terms: Not Available to Industry
Depositor comments: Cells were harvested via centrifugation, resus-pended in 50 mM Tris-HCl, pH 7.5, 1 mM EDTA, and 0.1 mMdithiothreitol(DTT) (TED), and frozen at -80°C. Following thawing, cells were lysed bymicrofluidization and cell debris was removed by centrifugation. The lysate wasfractionated by first bringing the solution to 30% saturation, discarding thepellet, and then subsequently increasing the saturation to 60% and 90% with(NH4)2SO4and dissolving the precipitates in TED. The protein was further purified using hydrophobic interaction chromatography over a HiPrep 16/10phenyl FF (high sub) column (GE Healthcare), dialyzed against TED, andsubjected to anion exchange chromatography over a Source Q column (GEHealthcare). The eluted protein was passed over a HiPrep 26/60 Sephacryl S100HR column (GE Healthcare) for size exclusion. The structure was determined by X-ray Crystallography and deposited in the PDB as 3Q1P 3Q4I
How to cite: pET24a_CDP-CHase was a gift from Maurice Bessman & Sandra Gabelli (Addgene plasmid # 73161 ; http://n2t.net/addgene:73161 ; RRID:Addgene_73161)
